Addgene plasmid #176671: pLib6.4B-Cquin_801
Purpose: (Empty Backbone) Expression of sgRNA under C. quinquefasciatus U6 (CPIJ039801) promoter & delivery of D.mel-Actin5C::EBFP2-2A-puro|sgRNA cassette through PhiC31 RCME to AttP acceptor cell line/organism
Depositing lab: Norbert Perrimon. Depositing organization: Harvard Medical School. Publication: Bioinformatic and cell-based tools for pooled CRISPR knockout screening in mosquitos. Viswanatha R, Mameli E, Rodiger J, Merckaert P, Feitosa-Suntheimer F, Colpitts TM, Mohr SE, Hu Y, Perrimon N. Nat Commun. 2021 Nov 24;12(1):6825. doi: 10.1038/s41467-021-27129-3. PubMed 34819517.
Backbone
  Vector backbone: pUC19
  Vector type: Insect Expression ; CRISPR
  Selectable markers: Puromycin
Growth in bacteria
  Bacterial resistance: Ampicillin, 100 μg/mL
  Growth temperature: 37°C
  Growth strain: DH5alpha
  Copy number: High Copy
Gene/Insert
  Gene/Insert name: None
Terms and licenses: Academic/Nonprofit Terms; Industry Terms: Not Available to Industry
Depositor comments: Cloning of sgRNA targeting sequence into BbsI cassette. Please visit https://www.biorxiv.org/content/10.1101/2021.03.29.437496v2 for bioRxiv preprint.
How to cite: pLib6.4B-Cquin_801 was a gift from Norbert Perrimon (Addgene plasmid # 176671 ; http://n2t.net/addgene:176671 ; RRID:Addgene_176671)
