[The description below was written by a language model from this plasmid's Addgene catalogue record and pLannotate feature annotations shown in this document.]
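Description:
pLib6.4B-Cquin_801 is a 7.6 kb empty-backbone CRISPR vector built on pUC19 for sgRNA expression and stable delivery in insect, particularly mosquito, cells. It is maintained in E. coli at high copy through the ColE1/pUC origin and selected with ampicillin via the β-lactamase gene. The lac promoter/operator, lacZα, lacI, rop, bom and tetracycline-resistance pieces in the feature table are short fragments left over from the backbone or from cloning, not functional modules.

The working portion lies between two minimal φC31 attB sites in opposite orientation, an arrangement that allows recombination-mediated cassette exchange. When φC31 integrase is supplied, the intervening cassette swaps into a matching attP-flanked landing site in an acceptor cell line or organism, leaving the bacterial backbone behind. Within this interval, a Culex quinquefasciatus U6 promoter (gene CPIJ039801) is recorded as driving the sgRNA. The annotation software did not call this promoter, but it presumably occupies the unannotated stretch between the first attB and the S. pyogenes Cas9 guide RNA scaffold. Targeting sequences are inserted through a BbsI cloning cassette.

Downstream, the Drosophila melanogaster Actin5C promoter drives EBFP2 joined by a 2A peptide to puromycin N-acetyltransferase, followed by an SV40 polyadenylation signal. Cells that have taken up the cassette can therefore be tracked by blue fluorescence and enriched with puromycin.

Because each integration places a single sgRNA cassette at a defined locus, the design suits the construction of sgRNA libraries. The associated publication concerns tools for pooled CRISPR knockout screening in mosquito cells. No Cas9 gene is annotated on the plasmid, so the nuclease must come from another source.
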