Features (pLannotate 1.2.2; 20 found; start..end, strand, type, name):
     96..200     +  promoter       AmpR promoter: bla
    201..1061    +  CDS            AmpR: β-lactamase; bla; confers resistance to ampicillin, carbenicillin, and related antibiotics
   1232..1820    +  rep_origin     ori: high-copy-number ColE1/pMB1/pBR322/pUC origin of replication
   2003..2095    +  CDS            lacI (fragment): lac repressor; lacI; The lac repressor binds to the lac operator to inhibit transcription in E. coli. This inhibition can be relieved by adding lactose or isopropyl-β-D-thiogalactopyranoside (IPTG).
   2108..2129    +  protein_bind   CAP binding site: CAP binding activates transcription in the presence of cAMP. E. coli catabolite activator protein
   2144..2174    +  promoter       lac promoter: promoter for the E. coli lac operon
   2182..2198    +  protein_bind   lac operator: The lac repressor binds to the lac operator to inhibit transcription in E. coli. This inhibition can be relieved by adding lactose or isopropyl-β-D-thiogalactopyranoside (IPTG). lac repressor encoded by lacI
   2235..2272    -  misc_feature   MCS (fragment): pUC18/19 multiple cloning site
   2276..2309    +  protein_bind   attB: minimal attB site for the φC31 integrase (Groth et al., 2000) phage φC31 integrase
   2508..2583    +  misc_RNA       gRNA scaffold: guide RNA scaffold for the Streptococcus pyogenes CRISPR/Cas9 system
   2853..5362    +  promoter       Ac5 promoter: Drosophila melanogaster actin 5C promoter
   5394..6110    +  CDS            EBFP2: EBFP2 is a basic (constitutively fluorescent) blue fluorescent protein published in 2007, derived from Aequorea victoria. It is reported to be a rapidly-maturing monomer with moderate acid sensitivity.
   6192..6791    +  CDS            PuroR: puromycin N-acetyltransferase; pac from Streptomyces alboniger; confers resistance to puromycin
   6799..6933    -  polyA_signal   SV40 poly(A) signal: SV40 polyadenylation signal
   6956..7040    -  CDS            large T antigen (fragment): large T antigen from SV40 (simian virus 40)
   7041..7123    +  CDS            TcR (fragment): tetracycline efflux protein; tet; confers resistance to tetracycline
   7127..7160    -  protein_bind   attB: minimal attB site for the φC31 integrase (Groth et al., 2000) phage φC31 integrase
   7172..7329    +  CDS            lacZα (fragment): LacZα fragment of β-galactosidase; lacZ fragment
   7335..7434    -  misc_feature   bom (fragment): basis of mobility region from pBR322
   7536..1       -  CDS            rop (fragment) (across the origin): Rop protein, which maintains plasmids at low copy number; rop
>Addgene plasmid #176671 | pLib6.4B-Cquin_801 | addgene full sequence | sequence record 348546 | Addgene NGS Result
GACGAAAGGGCCTCGTGATACGCCTATTTTTATAGGTTAATGTCATGATAATAATGGTTTCTTAGACGTC
AGGTGGCACTTTTCGGGGAAATGTGCGCGGAACCCCTATTTGTTTATTTTTCTAAATACATTCAAATATG
TATCCGCTCATGAGACAATAACCCTGATAAATGCTTCAATAATATTGAAAAAGGAAGAGTATGAGTATTC
AACATTTCCGTGTCGCCCTTATTCCCTTTTTTGCGGCATTTTGCCTTCCTGTTTTTGCTCACCCAGAAAC
GCTGGTGAAAGTAAAAGATGCTGAAGATCAGTTGGGTGCACGAGTGGGTTACATCGAACTGGATCTCAAC
AGCGGTAAGATCCTTGAGAGTTTTCGCCCCGAAGAACGTTTTCCAATGATGAGCACTTTTAAAGTTCTGC
TATGTGGCGCGGTATTATCCCGTATTGACGCCGGGCAAGAGCAACTCGGTCGCCGCATACACTATTCTCA
GAATGACTTGGTTGAGTACTCACCAGTCACAGAAAAGCATCTTACGGATGGCATGACAGTAAGAGAATTA
TGCAGTGCTGCCATAACCATGAGTGATAACACTGCGGCCAACTTACTTCTGACAACGATCGGAGGACCGA
AGGAGCTAACCGCTTTTTTGCACAACATGGGGGATCATGTAACTCGCCTTGATCGTTGGGAACCGGAGCT
GAATGAAGCCATACCAAACGACGAGCGTGACACCACGATGCCTGTAGCAATGGCAACAACGTTGCGCAAA
CTATTAACTGGCGAACTACTTACTCTAGCTTCCCGGCAACAATTAATAGACTGGATGGAGGCGGATAAAG
TTGCAGGACCACTTCTGCGCTCGGCCCTTCCGGCTGGCTGGTTTATTGCTGATAAATCTGGAGCCGGTGA
GCGTGGGTCTCGCGGTATCATTGCAGCACTGGGGCCAGATGGTAAGCCCTCCCGTATCGTAGTTATCTAC
ACGACGGGGAGTCAGGCAACTATGGATGAACGAAATAGACAGATCGCTGAGATAGGTGCCTCACTGATTA
AGCATTGGTAACTGTCAGACCAAGTTTACTCATATATACTTTAGATTGATTTAAAACTTCATTTTTAATT
TAAAAGGATCTAGGTGAAGATCCTTTTTGATAATCTCATGACCAAAATCCCTTAACGTGAGTTTTCGTTC
CACTGAGCGTCAGACCCCGTAGAAAAGATCAAAGGATCTTCTTGAGATCCTTTTTTTCTGCGCGTAATCT
GCTGCTTGCAAACAAAAAAACCACCGCTACCAGCGGTGGTTTGTTTGCCGGATCAAGAGCTACCAACTCT
TTTTCCGAAGGTAACTGGCTTCAGCAGAGCGCAGATACCAAATACTGTTCTTCTAGTGTAGCCGTAGTTA
GGCCACCACTTCAAGAACTCTGTAGCACCGCCTACATACCTCGCTCTGCTAATCCTGTTACCAGTGGCTG
CTGCCAGTGGCGATAAGTCGTGTCTTACCGGGTTGGACTCAAGACGATAGTTACCGGATAAGGCGCAGCG
GTCGGGCTGAACGGGGGGTTCGTGCACACAGCCCAGCTTGGAGCGAACGACCTACACCGAACTGAGATAC
CTACAGCGTGAGCTATGAGAAAGCGCCACGCTTCCCGAAGGGAGAAAGGCGGACAGGTATCCGGTAAGCG
GCAGGGTCGGAACAGGAGAGCGCACGAGGGAGCTTCCAGGGGGAAACGCCTGGTATCTTTATAGTCCTGT
CGGGTTTCGCCACCTCTGACTTGAGCGTCGATTTTTGTGATGCTCGTCAGGGGGGCGGAGCCTATGGAAA
AACGCCAGCAACGCGGCCTTTTTACGGTTCCTGGCCTTTTGCTGGCCTTTTGCTCACATGTTCTTTCCTG
CGTTATCCCCTGATTCTGTGGATAACCGTATTACCGCCTTTGAGTGAGCTGATACCGCTCGCCGCAGCCG
AACGACCGAGCGCAGCGAGTCAGTGAGCGAGGAAGCGGAAGAGCGCCCAATACGCAAACCGCCTCTCCCC
GCGCGTTGGCCGATTCATTAATGCAGCTGGCACGACAGGTTTCCCGACTGGAAAGCGGGCAGTGAGCGCA
ACGCAATTAATGTGAGTTAGCTCACTCATTAGGCACCCCAGGCTTTACACTTTATGCTTCCGGCTCGTAT
GTTGTGTGGAATTGTGAGCGGATAACAATTTCACACAGGAAACAGCTATGACCATGATTACGCCAAGCTT
GCATGCCTGCAGGTCGACTCTAGAGGATCCCCCGGGTGCCAGGGCGTGCCCTTGGGCTCCCCGGGCGCGT
ACTTCGAAGAAATAAATCCTTTTACATGTTTTTTTTCTAGTCTTATAAGAATGTAATCAGTCAGTCGTTC
TAAAAATAAGTTTTACCTGGATTAATTTCTAAGCTAATTTTCTAACTCATCGCAAGAACTGTTTTGAAAT
GTGCTAACTATATAAGCAAATATGTAGACAACTTAACTTGGGTCTTCGAGAAGACCTGTTTTAGAGCTAG
AAATAGCAAGTTAAAATAAGGCTAGTCCGTTATCAACTTGAAAAAGTGGCACCGAGTCGGTGCTTTTTTT
TTTGGCCGGAAACAATTTAAGTCGTGCTCTTTGATTTGAGTTTTTTTGCCTACCTGGAGCCTGAGAGTTG
TTCAATAAAATAAAAATGTTTCGTTTTTTTGCTTTCGCCAGTATTTATTATTTTTCATCAATATGTATTC
AATTTGGTATGTATTTAGTAATTGTAATATATAGACAATGGTTTTCCGTTGACGTACATACATCGGTACC
CAGCATGCAATTCTATATTCTAAAAACACAAATGATACTTCTAAAAAAAAATCATGAATGGCATCAACTC
TGAATCAAATCTTTGCAGATGCACCTACTTCTCATTTCCACTGTCACATCATTTTTCCAGATCTCGCTGC
CTGTTATGTGGCCCACAAACCAAGACACGTTTTATGGCCATTAAAGCTGGCTGATCGTCGCCAAACACCA
AATACATAATGAATATGTACACATTCGAGAAAGAAGCGATCAAAGAAGCATCTTCGGGCGGAGTAGGAGA
ATGCGGAGGAGAAGGAGAACGAGCTGATCTAGTATCTCTCCACAATCCAATGCCAACTGACCAACTGGCC
ATATTCGGAGCAATTTGAAGCCAATTTCCATCGCCTGGCGATCGCTCCATTCTTGGCTATATGTTTTTCA
CCGTTACCCGGGGCCATTTTCAAAGACTCGTCGGCAAGATAAGATTGTGTCACTCGCTGTCTCTCTTCAT
TTGTCGAAGAATGCTGAGGAATTTCGCGATGACGTCGGCGAGTATTTTGAAGAATGAGAATAATTTGTAT
TTATACGAAAATCAGTTAGTGGAATTTTCTACAAAAACATGTTATCTATAGATAATTTTGTTGCAAAATA
TGTTGACTATGACAAAGATTGTATGTATATACCTTTAATGTATTCTCATTTTCTTATGTATTTATAATGG
CAATGATGATACTGATGATATTTTAAGATGATGCCAGACCAAAAGGCTTGAATTTCTGCGTCTTTTGCCG
AACGCAGTGCATGTGCAATTGTTGTTTTTTGGAATATTCAATTTTCGGACTGTCCGCTTTGATTTCAGTT
TCTTGGCTTATTCAAAAAGCAAAGTAAAGCCAAAAAAGCGAGATGGCAATACCAAATGCGGCAAAACGGT
AGTGGAAGGAAAGGGGTGCGGGGCAGCGGAAGGAAGGGTGGGGCGGGGCGTGGCGGGGTCTGTGGCTGGG
CGCGACGTCACCGACGTTGGAGCCACTCCTTTGACCATGTGTGCGTGTGTGTATTATTCGTGTCTCGCCA
CTCGCCGGTTGTTTTTTTCTTTTTATGCTGCGCTCTCTCTAGCGCCATCTCGCTTACGCATGCTCAACGC
ACCGCATGTTGCCGTTTCCTTTTATGCGTCATTTTGGCTCGAAATAGGCAATTATTTAAACAAAGATTAG
TCAACGAAAACGCTAAAATAAATAAGTCTACAATATGGTTACTTATTGCCATGTGTGTGCAGCCAACGAT
AGCAACAAAAGCAACAACACAGGTGGCTTTCCCTCTTTCACTTTTTGTTTGCAAGCCGCGTGCGAGCAAG
ACGGCACGACCGGCAAACGCAATTACGCTGACAAAGAGCAGACGAAGTTTTGGCGAAAAACATCAAGGCG
CCTGATACGAATGCATTTGCAATAACAATTGCGATATTTAATATTGTTTATGAAGCTGTTTGACTTCAAA
ACACACAAAAAAAAAAATAAAACAAATTATTTGAAAGAGAATTAGGAATCGGACGCTTATCGTTAGGGTA
ACAACAAGAAATGCTTACTGAGTCACAGCCTCTGGAAAACTGCCGCAAGCCAGAGAGAGAGAGAAAAAGA
GGGAGAGCAGCTTAGACCGCATGTGCTTGTGTGTGAGGCGTCTCTCTCTTCGTCTCTGTTGCGCAAACGC
ATAGACTGCACTGAAAAAATCGATTACCTATTTTTTATGAATGAATATTTGCACTATTACTATTCAAAAC
TATTAAGATAGCAATCACATTCAATAGCCAAATACTATACCACCTGAGCGATGCAACGAAATGATCAATT
TGAGCAAAAATGCTGCATATTTAGGACGGCATCATTATAGAAATGCTTCTTGCTGTGTACTTTTCTCTCG
TCTGGCAGCTGTTTCGCCGTTATTGTTAAAACCGGCTTAAGTTAGGTGTGTTTTCTACGACTAGTGAATG
CCCTACTAGAAGATGTGTGTTGCACAAAATGTCCCTGGAATAACCAATTTGAAGTGCAGATAGCAGTAAA
CGTAAGCTAATATGAATATTATTTAACTGTAATGTTTTAATATCGCTGGACATTACTAATAAACCCACTA
TAAACACATGTACATATGTATGTTTTGGCATACAATGAGTAGTTGGGGAAAAAATGTGTAAAAGCACCGT
GACCATCACAGCATAAAGATAACCAGCTGAAGTATCGAATATGAGTAACCCCCAAATTGAATCACATGCC
GCAACTGATAGGACCCATGGAAGTACACTCTTCATGGCGATATACAAGACACACACAAGCACGAACACCC
AGTTGCGGAGGAAATTCTCCGTAAATGAAAACCCAATCGGCGAACAATTCATACCCATATATGGTAAAAG
TTTTGAACGCGACTTGAGAGCGGAGAGCATTGCGGCTGATAAGGTTTTAGCGCTAAGCGGGCTTTATAAA
ACGGGCTGCGGGACCAGTTTTCATATCACTACCGTTTGAGTTCTTGTGCTGTGTGGATACTCCTCCCGAC
ACAAAGCCGCTCCATCAGCCAGCAGTCGTCTAATCCAGAGACCCCGGATCCAGGAATTCGCCCTTGTTTA
AACATGGTGAGCAAGGGCGAGGAGCTGTTCACCGGGGTGGTGCCCATCCTGGTCGAGCTGGACGGCGACG
TAAACGGCCACAAGTTCAGCGTGAGGGGCGAGGGCGAGGGCGATGCCACCAACGGCAAGCTGACCCTGAA
GTTCATCTGCACCACCGGCAAGCTGCCCGTGCCCTGGCCCACCCTCGTGACCACCCTGAGCCACGGCGTG
CAGTGCTTCGCCCGCTACCCCGACCACATGAAGCAGCACGACTTCTTCAAGTCCGCCATGCCCGAAGGCT
ACGTCCAGGAGCGCACCATCTTCTTCAAGGACGACGGCACCTACAAGACCCGCGCCGAGGTGAAGTTCGA
GGGCGACACCCTAGTGAACCGCATCGAGCTGAAGGGCGTCGACTTCAAGGAGGACGGCAACATCCTGGGG
CACAAGCTGGAGTACAACTTCAACAGCCACAACATCTATATCATGGCCGTCAAGCAGAAGAACGGCATCA
AGGTGAACTTCAAGATCCGCCACAACGTGGAGGACGGCAGCGTGCAGCTCGCCGACCACTACCAGCAGAA
CACCCCCATCGGCGACGGCCCCGTGCTGCTGCCCGACAGCCACTACCTGAGCACCCAGTCCGTGCTGAGC
AAAGACCCCAACGAGAAGCGCGATCACATGGTCCTGCTGGAGTTCCGCACCGCCGCCGGGATCACTCTCG
GCATGGACGAGCTGTACAAGCTTGAGGGCAGAGGAAGCCTTCTAACATGCGGTGACGTGGAGGAGAATCC
CGGCCCTGCTAGCGGTAGCGGCAGCGGTAGCATGACCGAGTACAAGCCCACGGTGCGCCTCGCCACCCGC
GACGACGTCCCCCGGGCCGTACGCACCCTCGCCGCCGCGTTCGCCGACTACCCCGCCACGCGCCACACCG
TCGACCCGGACCGCCACATCGAGCGGGTCACCGAGCTGCAAGAACTCTTCCTCACGCGCGTCGGGCTCGA
CATCGGCAAGGTGTGGGTCGCGGACGACGGCGCCGCGGTGGCGGTCTGGACCACGCCGGAGAGCGTCGAA
GCGGGGGCGGTGTTCGCCGAGATCGGCCCGCGCATGGCCGAGTTGAGCGGTTCCCGGCTGGCCGCGCAGC
AACAGATGGAAGGCCTCCTGGCGCCGCACCGGCCCAAGGAGCCCGCGTGGTTCCTGGCCACCGTCGGCGT
CTCGCCCGACCACCAGGGCAAGGGTCTGGGCAGCGCCGTCGTGCTCCCCGGAGTGGAGGCGGCCGAGCGC
GCCGGGGTGCCCGCCTTCCTGGAGACCTCCGCGCCCCGCAACCTCCCCTTCTACGAGCGGCTCGGCTTCA
CCGTCACCGCCGACGTCGAGGTGCCCGAAGGACCGCGCACCTGGTGCATGACCCGCAAGCCCGGTGCCTG
ACTCGAGGGATCCAGACATGATAAGATACATTGATGAGTTTGGACAAACCACAACTAGAATGCAGTGAAA
AAAATGCTTTATTTGTGAAATTTGTGATGCTATTGCTTTATTTGTAACCATTATAAGCTGCAATAAACAA
GTTAACAACAACAATTGCATTCATTTTATGTTTCAGGTTCAGGGGGAGGTGTGGGAGGTTTTTTAAAGCA
AGTAAAACCTCTACAAATGTGGTATGGCTGATTATGATCAGTCGACCGATGCCCTTGAGAGCCTTCAACC
CAGTCAGCTCCTTCCGGTGGGCGCGGGGCATGACTATCGTCGCCGCACTTATGGTACGCGCCCGGGGAGC
CCAAGGGCACGCCCTGGCACCCGAAGGGCGAATTCACTGGCCGTCGTTTTACAACGTCGTGACTGGGAAA
ACCCTGGCGTTACCCAACTTAATCGCCTTGCAGCACATCCCCCTTTCGCCAGCTGGCGTAATAGCGAAGA
GGCCCGCACCGATCGCCCTTCCCAACAGTTGCGCAGCCTGAATGGCGAATGGCGCCTGATGCGGTATTTT
CTCCTTACGCATCTGTGCGGTATTTCACACCGCATATGGTGCACTCTCAGTACAATCTGCTCTGATGCCG
CATAGTTAAGCCAGCCCCGACACCCGCCAACACCCGCTGACGCGCCCTGACGGGCTTGTCTGCTCCCGGC
ATCCGCTTACAGACAAGCTGTGACCGTCTCCGGGAGCTGCATGTGTCAGAGGTTTTCACCGTCATCACCG
AAACGCGCGA
